Addgene plasmid #199723: pCBL101-RUBY
Purpose: Expresses betalain biosynthesis genes under CaMV 35S promoter
Depositing lab: Kan Wang. Depositing organization: Iowa State University. Publication: New T-DNA binary vectors with NptII selection and RUBY reporter for efficient maize transformation and targeted mutagenesis. Lee K, Kang M, Ji Q, Grosic S, Wang K. Plant Physiol. 2023 Apr 18:kiad231. doi: 10.1093/plphys/kiad231. PubMed 37070560.
Backbone
  Vector backbone: pCBL101
  Vector type: Plant Expression
Growth in bacteria
  Bacterial resistance: Spectinomycin, 50 μg/mL
  Growth temperature: 37°C
  Growth strain: DH5alpha
  Copy number: High Copy
Gene/Insert
  Gene/Insert name: 35S-RUBY
  Species: Synthetic
  Insert size (bp): 4892
  Cloning method: Gibson Cloning
Terms and licenses: Academic/Nonprofit Terms; Industry Terms: Not Available to Industry
Depositor comments: Addgene sequencing identified partial duplication of the CaMV 35S enhancer element. Depositing lab has confirmed that the duplication was present in their original stock of the plasmid and does not disrupt RUBY function.
How to cite: pCBL101-RUBY was a gift from Kan Wang (Addgene plasmid # 199723 ; http://n2t.net/addgene:199723 ; RRID:Addgene_199723)
