[The description below was written by a language model from this plasmid's Addgene catalogue record and pLannotate feature annotations shown in this document.]
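Description:
pCBL101-RUBY is a T-DNA binary vector for Agrobacterium-mediated plant transformation, built on the pCBL101 backbone and developed in the context of maize transformation and targeted mutagenesis. Outside the T-DNA borders it carries a high-copy ColE1/pUC-type origin with a pBR322 bom site for propagation in E. coli, and the pVS1 replication and stability functions (oriV, RepA, StaA) for maintenance in Agrobacterium. Bacterial selection is by spectinomycin through the aadA aminoglycoside adenylyltransferase gene.

Between the nopaline-type right and left border repeats lie two plant expression units. The first is the 35S-RUBY insert, in which an enhanced CaMV 35S promoter drives a synthetic betalain biosynthesis cassette ending in the Arabidopsis HSP18.2 terminator. The annotation identifies the Beta vulgaris CYP76AD1 and DODA1 coding sequences. A further stretch of roughly 1.5 kb before the terminator is unannotated, and the record does not state what it encodes. Betalain is a visible red pigment, so the cassette works as a reporter that can be scored by eye, without added substrate or imaging equipment. The second unit uses the maize polyubiquitin promoter, followed by a single annotated FRT site, to express nptII (NeoR/KanR) as the plant selectable marker. Remnants of lac and pUC cloning-site sequences flank these units.

Two sequence records are provided, of 16,237 and 15,586 nt. The longer, full long-read record contains an additional partial copy of the enhanced 35S promoter upstream of the complete one. The depositor comments say this partial duplication of the enhancer was already present in the original stock and does not disrupt RUBY function.
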