Features (pLannotate 1.2.2; 28 found; start..end, strand, type, name):
      1..25      -  misc_feature   RB T-DNA repeat: right border repeat from nopaline C58 T-DNA
     82..170     +  CDS            lacI (fragment): lac repressor; lacI; The lac repressor binds to the lac operator to inhibit transcription in E. coli. This inhibition can be relieved by adding lactose or isopropyl-β-D-thiogalactopyranoside (IPTG).
    183..204     +  protein_bind   CAP binding site: CAP binding activates transcription in the presence of cAMP. E. coli catabolite activator protein
    219..249     +  promoter       lac promoter: promoter for the E. coli lac operon
    253..275     +  protein_bind   lac operator (fragment): The lac repressor binds to the lac operator to inhibit transcription in E. coli. This inhibition can be relieved by adding lactose or isopropyl-β-D-thiogalactopyranoside (IPTG). lac repressor encoded by lacI
    332..908     +  promoter       CaMV 35S promoter (enhanced) (fragment): cauliflower mosaic virus 35S promoter with a duplicated enhancer region
    982..1658    +  promoter       CaMV 35S promoter (enhanced): cauliflower mosaic virus 35S promoter with a duplicated enhancer region
   1667..3157    +  CDS            CYP76AD1: C76AD_BETVU - Also known as Bv2g029890_ucyh From Beta vulgaris (Sugar beet).
   3224..4048    +  CDS            DODA1: DOD1W_BETVU - Experimental evidence at transcript level: Swiss-Prot protein existence level 2. Opens the cyclic ring of dihydroxy-phenylalanine (DOPA) between carbons 4 and 5, thus producing an unstable seco-DOPA that rearranges nonenzymatically to betalamic acid. From Beta vulgaris (Sugar beet).
   5625..5873    +  terminator     HSP terminator: efficient transcription terminator from the Arabidopsis thaliana heat shock protein 18.2 gene (Nagaya et al., 2010)
   5896..5928    +  terminator     E9 terminator (fragment): terminator and polyadenylation signal from the pea rbcS-E9 gene
   5929..5964    +  misc_feature   MCS (fragment): pUC18/19 multiple cloning site
   5993..7988    +  promoter       Ubi promoter: maize polyubiquitin gene promoter
   8017..8064    +  protein_bind   FRT: FLP-mediated recombination occurs in the 8-bp core sequence TCTAGAAA (Turan and Bode, 2011). FLP recombinase from the Saccharomyces cerevisiae 2μ plasmid
   8088..8878    +  CDS            NeoR/KanR (fragment): aminoglycoside phosphotransferase from Tn5; aph(3')-II (or nptII); confers resistance to neomycin, kanamycin, and G418 (Geneticin®)
   9207..9224    -  misc_feature   MCS (fragment): pUC18/19 multiple cloning site
   9444..9598    +  CDS            lacZα (fragment): LacZα fragment of β-galactosidase; lacZ fragment
   9676..9700    -  misc_feature   LB T-DNA repeat: left border repeat from nopaline C58 T-DNA
   9959..9982    +  promoter       Pc promoter (fragment): intI1 (promoter lies within the coding sequence); class 1 integron promoter
  10158..10214   +  CDS            GmR (fragment): gentamycin acetyltransferase; aacC1; confers resistance to gentamycin
  10225..11012   +  CDS            SmR (fragment): aminoglycoside adenylyltransferase (Murphy, 1985); aadA; confers resistance to spectinomycin and streptomycin
  11258..11846   +  rep_origin     ori: high-copy-number ColE1/pMB1/pBR322/pUC origin of replication
  12032..12172   -  misc_feature   bom: basis of mobility region from pBR322
  12274..12313   -  CDS            rop (fragment): Rop protein, which maintains plasmids at low copy number; rop
  12516..12710   -  rep_origin     pVS1 oriV: origin of replication for the Pseudomonas plasmid pVS1 (Heeb et al., 2000)
  12776..13849   -  CDS            pVS1 RepA: replication protein from the Pseudomonas plasmid pVS1 (Heeb et al., 2000)
  14278..14907   -  CDS            pVS1 StaA: stability protein from the Pseudomonas plasmid pVS1 (Heeb et al., 2000)
  15467..15868   -  CDS            Y4CG_SINFN (fragment): Protein inferred from homology: Swiss-Prot protein existence level 3. From Sinorhizobium fredii (strain NBRC 101917 / NGR234).
>Addgene plasmid #199723 | pCBL101-RUBY | addgene full sequence | sequence record 482057 | Addgene Long Read Sequencing Result
GTTTACCCGCCAATATATCCTGTCAAACACTGATAGTTTAAACTGAAGGCGGGAAACGACAATCTGATCC
AAGCTCAAGCTCCAATACGCAAACCGCCTCTCCCCGCGCGTTGGCCGATTCATTAATGCAGCTGGCACGA
CAGGTTTCCCGACTGGAAAGCGGGCAGTGAGCGCAACGCAATTAATGTGAGTTAGCTCACTCATTAGGCA
CCCCAGGCTTTACACTTTATGCTTCCGGCTCGTATGTTGTGTGGAATTGTGAGCGGATAACAATTTCACA
CAGGAAACAGCTATGACATGATTACGAATTCGAGCTCGACACTGATAGTTTTGAGACTTTTCAACAAAGG
GTAATATCGGGAAACCTCCTCGGATTCCATTGCCCAGCTATCTGTCACTTCATCAAAAGGACAGTAGAAA
AGGAAGGTGGCACCTACAAATGCCATCATTGCGATAAAGGAAAGGCTATCGTTCAAGATGCCTCTGCCGA
CAGTGGTCCCAAAGATGGACCCCCACCCACGAGGAGCATCGTGGAAAAAGAAGACGTTCCAACCACGTCT
TCAAAGCAAGTGGATTGATGTGAACATGGTGGAGCACGACACTCTCGTCTACTCCAAGAATATCAAAGAT
ACAGTCTCAGAAGACCAAAGGGCTATTGAGACTTTTCAACAAAGGGTAATATCGGGAAACCTCCTCGGAT
TCCATTGCCCAGCTATCTGTCACTTCATCAAAAGGACAGTAGAAAAGGAAGGTGGCACCTACAAATGCCA
TCATTGCGATAAAGGAAAGGCTATCGTTCAAGATGCCTCTGCCGACAGTGGTCCCAAAGATGGACCCCCA
CCCACGAGGAGCATCGTGGAAAAAGAAGACGTTCCAACCACGTCTTCAAAGCAAGTGGATTGATGTGAAC
ATGGTGGAGCACGACACTCTCGTCTACTCCAAGAATATCAAAGATACAGTCTCAGAAGACCAAAGGGCTA
TTGAGACTTTTCAACAAAGGGTAATATCGGGAAACCTCCTCGGATTCCATTGCCCAGCTATCTGTCACTT
CATCAAAAGGACAGTAGAAAAGGAAGGTGGCACCTACAAATGCCATCATTGCGATAAAGGAAAGGCTATC
GTTCAAGATGCCTCTGCCGACAGTGGTCCCAAAGATGGACCCCCACCCACGAGGAGCATCGTGGAAAAAG
AAGACGTTCCAACCACGTCTTCAAAGCAAGTGGATTGATGTGAACATGGTGGAGCACGACACTCTCGTCT
ACTCCAAGAATATCAAAGATACAGTCTCAGAAGACCAAAGGGCTATTGAGACTTTTCAACAAAGGGTAAT
ATCGGGAAACCTCCTCGGATTCCATTGCCCAGCTATCTGTCACTTCATCAAAAGGACAGTAGAAAAGGAA
GGTGGCACCTACAAATGCCATCATTGCGATAAAGGAAAGGCTATCGTTCAAGATGCCTCTGCCGACAGTG
GTCCCAAAGATGGACCCCCACCCACGAGGAGCATCGTGGAAAAAGAAGACGTTCCAACCACGTCTTCAAA
GCAAGTGGATTGATGTGATATCTCCACTGACGTAAGGGATGACGCACAATCCCACTATCCTTCGCAAGAC
CCTTCCTCTATATAAGGAAGTTCATTTCATTTGGAGAGGACACGCTGAAAACTAGTATGGATCATGCGAC
CCTCGCCATGATCCTCGCGATCTGGTTCATCAGCTTCCACTTCATCAAGCTGCTGTTCTCCCAGCAGACC
ACCAAGCTGCTTCCGCCAGGACCAAAGCCGCTTCCGATCATCGGCAACATCCTTGAGGTGGGCAAGAAGC
CGCATCGGTCCTTCGCCAACCTCGCCAAGATTCACGGCCCACTCATTTCCCTCAGACTCGGCTCTGTGAC
CACCATCGTTGTGTCCTCTGCCGACGTGGCCAAAGAGATGTTCCTCAAGAAGGATCACCCGCTCTCCAAC
CGCACGATCCCGAATAGTGTTACAGCCGGCGACCACCACAAGCTCACCATGTCTTGGCTCCCGGTGTCTC
CGAAGTGGCGCAACTTCCGCAAGATTACCGCCGTGCATCTGCTCTCCCCACAGAGACTCGATGCCTGCCA
GACATTCAGGCACGCCAAGGTGCAGCAGCTCTACGAGTACGTTCAAGAGTGCGCCCAGAAAGGCCAGGCC
GTGGATATTGGCAAGGCCGCCTTTACGACCAGCCTCAACCTCCTCAGCAAGCTGTTCTTCAGCGTCGAGC
TGGCGCACCACAAGTCCCATACCAGCCAAGAGTTCAAAGAGCTGATCTGGAACATCATGGAAGATATAGG
CAAGCCGAACTACGCCGACTACTTCCCGATTCTCGGCTGCGTTGACCCATCTGGCATTAGAAGAAGGCTC
GCCTGCTCCTTCGACAAGCTGATCGCCGTGTTCCAGGGCATCATCTGCGAGAGACTCGCCCCAGATTCCT
CCACCACAACTACCACCACCACCGACGACGTGCTCGATGTGCTCCTCCAGCTGTTCAAGCAGAACGAGCT
GACGATGGGCGAGATCAACCACCTCCTCGTGGACATCTTCGACGCCGGCACCGATACCACATCCTCCACA
TTCGAGTGGGTGATGACCGAGCTGATCCGCAATCCAGAGATGATGGAAAAGGCCCAAGAGGAAATCAAGC
AGGTCCTCGGCAAGGACAAGCAGATCCAAGAGTCCGACATCATCAACCTGCCGTACCTCCAGGCGATCAT
CAAAGAGACACTCCGCCTCCATCCGCCGACCGTGTTCTTGCTCCCAAGAAAGGCCGACACCGATGTCGAG
CTGTACGGCTACATCGTGCCGAAGGATGCCCAGATCCTCGTGAACCTCTGGGCCATTGGCAGGGACCCAA
ACGCCTGGCAGAACGCCGATATTTTCAGCCCAGAGCGCTTCATCGGCTGCGAGATCGATGTTAAGGGCCG
CGATTTCGGCCTCCTTCCATTTGGCGCTGGCCGCAGAATTTGCCCAGGCATGAATCTCGCCATCAGGATG
CTCACCCTCATGCTCGCCACACTCCTCCAGTTCTTCAACTGGAAGCTCGAAGGCGACATCTCCCCGAAGG
ACCTCGACATGGACGAGAAGTTCGGCATTGCGCTCCAAAAGACCAAGCCGCTCAAGCTCATCCCGATTCC
GCGCTACGGTAGCGGAGCTACCAATTTTAGCCTCCTTAAGCAGGCAGGTGATGTAGAAGAGAACCCCGGG
CCTATGAAGATGATGAACGGCGAGGACGCCAACGACCAGATGATCAAAGAGTCCTTCTTCATCACCCACG
GCAACCCGATCCTCACCGTCGAGGATACACATCCGCTCAGGCCGTTCTTCGAGACATGGCGCGAGAAGAT
TTTCTCCAAGAAGCCGAAGGCCATCCTCATCATCTCCGGCCACTGGGAGACAGTGAAGCCAACCGTGAAC
GCCGTGCACATCAACGACACCATCCACGACTTCGACGACTACCCAGCCGCCATGTACCAGTTCAAGTACC
CAGCTCCAGGCGAGCCAGAGCTTGCGAGAAAGGTGGAAGAGATCCTCAAGAAGTCCGGGTTCGAGACAGC
CGAGACAGACCAAAAGAGGGGCCTTGATCACGGCGCCTGGGTTCCACTCATGCTCATGTATCCAGAGGCG
GACATCCCGGTGTGCCAGCTCTCAGTTCAGCCACATCTCGACGGCACCTACCACTACAATCTCGGCAGAG
CCCTCGCGCCGCTCAAGAATGATGGCGTGCTCATTATTGGCTCCGGCAGCGCCACACATCCACTCGATGA
GACACCGCACTACTTCGATGGTGTTGCCCCTTGGGCCGCTGCCTTCGATTCTTGGCTTAGGAAGGCCCTC
ATCAACGGCCGCTTCGAGGAAGTGAACATCTACGAGAGCAAGGCCCCGAACTGGAAGCTCGCCCATCCAT
TTCCAGAGCACTTCTACCCGCTCCACGTTGTGCTCGGCGCTGCTGGTGAAAAGTGGAAGGCCGAGCTGAT
CCACTCCTCCTGGGATCATGGCACACTTTGCCACGGCTCCTACAAGTTCACCTCCGCCGGATCCGGAGCA
ACCAACTTTAGCCTGCTCAAGCAAGCAGGAGATGTTGAGGAAAATCCTGGCCCCATGACCGCCATCAAGA
TGAACACCAACGGCGAGGGCGAGACACAGCACATCCTCATGATCCCGTTCATGGCGCAGGGCCACCTCAG
GCCATTTCTCGAACTCGCCATGTTCCTCTACAAGCGCTCCCACGTGATCATCACCCTGCTCACAACTCCG
CTCAATGCCGGCTTCCTCAGGCACCTCCTTCACCACCATTCCTACTCCTCCAGCGGCATCAGGATCGTCG
AGCTGCCATTCAACTCCACCAACCACGGACTCCCACCGGGCATCGAGAACACCGATAAGCTCACACTCCC
GCTCGTGGTGTCCCTCTTCCATTCCACCATCAGCCTCGATCCGCACCTCCGCGATTACATCTCCAGGCAT
TTCAGCCCAGCCAGGCCACCACTCTGCGTGATCCATGATGTGTTCCTCGGCTGGGTTGACCAGGTGGCCA
AGGATGTGGGCTCTACAGGCGTGGTGTTCACAACAGGCGGCGCTTATGGCACATCCGCCTACGTGTCCAT
CTGGAACGATCTCCCGCACCAGAACTACTCCGACGACCAAGAGTTCCCGCTGCCAGGCTTCCCAGAGAAC
CATAAGTTCCGCAGGTCCCAGCTCCATCGGTTCCTCAGATATGCCGACGGCTCCGACGATTGGTCCAAGT
ATTTCCAGCCGCAGCTCCGCCAGTCCATGAAGTCTTTTGGCTGGCTCTGCAACTCCGTGGAAGAGATCGA
GACACTCGGCTTCTCCATCCTCCGCAACTACACCAAGCTGCCGATCTGGGGCATCGGCCCACTTATTGCT
TCCCCAGTGCAGCACTCCTCCTCCGACAACAATTCAACAGGCGCCGAGTTCGTGCAGTGGCTCAGCCTCA
AAGAGCCGGACTCCGTCCTCTACATCTCCTTCGGCTCCCAGAACACGATCAGCCCGACGCAGATGATGGA
ACTCGCTGCTGGCCTTGAGTCCTCCGAGAAGCCATTCCTCTGGGTGATCAGAGCCCCGTTCGGCTTCGAC
ATCAACGAAGAGATGCGCCCAGAGTGGCTGCCAGAGGGCTTTGAGGAACGCATGAAGGTGAAGAAACAGG
GCAAGCTCGTGTACAAGCTCGGCCCGCAGCTTGAGATCCTCAACCATGAATCCATCGGCGGCTTTCTCAC
CCACTGCGGATGGAACAGCATCCTTGAGTCTCTTCGCGAGGGCGTTCCGATGCTTGGATGGCCACTTGCT
GCCGAGCAGGCCTACAACCTCAAGTACCTCGAAGATGAGATGGGCGTCGCGGTTGAGCTTGCTAGAGGCC
TCGAAGGCGAGATCTCCAAAGAGAAGGTCAAGCGCATCGTCGAGATGATCCTTGAGCGCAACGAGGGCTC
CAAAGGCTGGGAGATGAAGAATCGCGCCGTGGAAATGGGCAAAAAGCTCAAGGACGCCGTGAACGAGGAA
AAAGAGCTGAAGGGCTCCTCCGTGAAGGCGATCGACGATTTCCTCGACGCCGTCATGCAGGCCAAACTTG
AGCCAAGCCTCCAGTGATAGTGAATATGAAGATGAAGATGAAATATTTGGTGTGTCAAATAAAAAGGTTG
TGTGCTTAAGTTTGTGTTTTTTTCTTGGCTTGTTGTGTTATGAATTTGTGGCTTTTTCTAATATTAAATG
AATGTAACATCTCATTATAATGAATAAACAAATGTTTCTATAATCCATTGTGAATGTTTTGTTGGATCTC
TTCTCCAGCATATAACTACTGTATGTGCTATGGTATGGACTATGGAATATGATTAAAGATAAGACCTAAC
TGAGTAAGCTAGCTTGTTCGAGTATTATGGCATTGGGAAAACTGTTTTCCGGGGATCCTCTAGAGTCGAC
CTGCAGGCATGCAATAGTTCCGGACTTACCGGCGCCGCTAGCCTGCAGTGCAGCGTGACCCGGTCGTGCC
CCTCTCTAGAGATAATGAGCATTGCATGTCTAAGTTATAAAAAATTACCACATATTTTTTTTGTCACACT
TGTTTGAAGTGCAGTTTATCTATCTTTATACATATATTTAAACTTTACTCTACGAATAATATAATCTATA
GTACTACAATAATATCAGTGTTTTAGAGAATCATATAAATGAACAGTTAGACATGGTCTAAAGGACAATT
GAGTATTTTGACAACAGGACTCTACAGTTTTATCTTTTTAGTGTGCATGTGTTCTCCTTTTTTTTTGCAA
ATAGCTTCACCTATATAATACTTCATCCATTTTATTAGTACATCCATTTAGGGTTTAGGGTTAATGGTTT
TTATAGACTAATTTTTTTAGTACATCTATTTTATTCTATTTTAGCCTCTAAATTAAGAAAACTAAAACTC
TATTTTAGTTTTTTTATTTAATAATTTAGATATAAAATAGAATAAAATAAAGTGACTAAAAATTAAACAA
ATACCCTTTAAGAAATTAAAAAAACTAAGGAAACATTTTTCTTGTTTCGAGTAGATAATGCCAGCCTGTT
AAACGCCGTCGACGAGTCTAACGGACACCAACCAGCGAACCAGCAGCGTCGCGTCGGGCCAAGCGAAGCA
GACGGCACGGCATCTCTGTCGCTGCCTCTGGACCCCTCTCGAGAGTTCCGCTCCACCGTTGGACTTGCTC
CGCTGTCGGCATCCAGAAATTGCGTGGCGGAGCGGCAGACGTGAGCCGGCACGGCAGGCGGCCTCCTCCT
CCTCTCACGGCACCGGCAGCTACGGGGGATTCCTTTCCCACCGCTCCTTCGCTTTCCCTTCCTCGCCCGC
CGTAATAAATAGACACCCCCTCCACACCCTCTTTCCCCAACCTCGTGTTGTTCGGAGCGCACACACACAC
AACCAGATCTCCCCCAAATCCACCCGTCGGCACCTCCGCTTCAAGGTACGCCGCTCGTCCTCCCCCCCCC
CCCTCTCTACCTTCTCTAGATCGGCGTTCCGGTCCATGCATGGTTAGGGCCCGGTAGTTCTACTTCTGTT
CATGTTTGTGTTAGATCCGTGTTTGTGTTAGATCCGTGCTGCTAGCGTTCGTACACGGATGCGACCTGTA
CGTCAGACACGTTCTGATTGCTAACTTGCCAGTGTTTCTCTTTGGGGAATCCTGGGATGGCTCTAGCCGT
TCCGCAGACGGGATCGATTTCATGATTTTTTTTGTTTCGTTGCATAGGGTTTGGTTTGCCCTTTTCCTTT
ATTTCAATATATGCCGTGCACTTGTTTGTCGGGTCATCTTTTCATGCTTTTTTTTGTCTTGGTTGTGATG
ATGTGGTCTGGTTGGGCGGTCGTTCTAGATCGGAGTAGAATTCTGTTTCAAACTACCTGGTGGATTTATT
AATTTTGGATCTGTATGTGTGTGCCATACATATTCATAGTTACGAATTGAAGATGATGGATGGAAATATC
GATCTAGGATAGGTATACATGTTGATGCGGGTTTTACTGATGCATATACAGAGATGCTTTTTGTTCGCTT
GGTTGTGATGATGTGGTGTGGTTGGGCGGTCGTTCATTCGTTCTAGATCGGAGTAGAATACTGTTTCAAA
CTACCTGGTGTATTTATTAATTTTGGAACTGTATGTGTGTGTCATACATCTTCATAGTTACGAGTTTAAG
ATGGATGGAAATATCGATCTAGGATAGGTATACATGTTGATGTGGGTTTTACTGATGCATATACATGATG
GCATATGCAGCATCTATTCATATGCTCTAACCTTGAGTACCTATCTATTATAATAAACAAGTATGTTTTA
TAATTATTTTGATCTTGATATACTTGGATGATGGCATATGCAGCAGCTATATGTGGATTTTTTTAGCCCT
GCCTTCATACGCTATTTATTTGCTTGGTACTGTTTCTTTTGTCGATGCTCACCCTGTTGTTTGGTGTTAC
TTCTGCAGGTCGACTCTAGAGGATCAATTCGCTAGCGAAGTTCCTATTCCGAAGTTCCTATTCTCTAGAA
AGTATAGGAACTTCAGATCCACCGGGATCCACCATGGTTGAACAAGATGGATTGCACGCAGGTTCTCCGG
CCGCTTGGGTGGAGAGGCTATTCGGCTATGACTGGGCACAACAGACAATCGGCTGCTCTGATGCCGCCGT
GTTCCGGCTGTCAGCGCAGGGGCGCCCGGTTCTTTTTGTCAAGACCGACCTGTCCGGTGCCCTGAATGAA
CTGCAGGACGAGGCAGCGCGGCTATCGTGGCTGGCCACGACGGGCGTTCCTTGCGCAGCTGTGCTCGACG
TTGTCACTGAAGCGGGAAGGGACTGGCTGCTATTGGGCGAAGTGCCGGGGCAGGATCTCCTGTCATCTCA
CCTTGCTCCTGCCGAGAAAGTATCCATCATGGCTGATGCAATGCGGCGGCTGCATACGCTTGATCCGGCT
ACCTGCCCATTCGACCACCAAGCGAAACATCGCATCGAGCGAGCACGTACTCGGATGGAAGCCGGTCTTG
TCGATCAGGATGATCTGGACGAAGAGCATCAGGGGCTCGCGCCAGCCGAACTGTTCGCCAGGCTCAAGGC
GCGCATGCCCGACGGCGATGATCTCGTCGTGACCCATGGCGATGCCTGCTTGCCGAATATCATGGTGGAA
AATGGCCGCTTTTCTGGATTCATCGACTGTGGCCGGCTGGGTGTGGCGGACCGCTATCAGGACATAGCGT
TGGCTACCCGTGATATTGCTGAAGAGCTTGGCGGCGAATGGGCTGACCGCTTCCTCGTGCTTTACGGTAT
CGCCGCTCCCGATTCGCAGCGCATCGCCTTCTATCGCCTTCTTGACGAGTTCTTCTGAGGATCCACCATG
GTTAACCTAGACTTGTCCATCTTCTGGATTGGCCAACTTAATTAATGTATGAAATAAAAGGATGCACACA
TAGTGACATGCTAATCACTATAATGTGGGCATCAAAGTTGTGTGTTATGTGTAATTACTAGTTATCTGAA
TAAAAGAGAAAGAGATCATCCATATTTCTTATCCTAAATGAATGTCACGTGTCTTTATAATTCTTTGATG
AACCAGATGCATTTCATTAACCAAATCCATATACATATAAATATTAATCATATATAATTAATATCAATTG
GGTTAGCAAAACAAATCTAGTCTAGGTGTGTTTTGCAAGCTTGCATGCCTGCAGTCGTCTATTGGACCGA
CAGTTGCTATTAATATAATGGGCCACCATAGTAGACTGACAAATAAATTACCTGACAACATCGTTTCACA
AAAAAACAAACACAAAAAGGGAGTGCATTTTCCAGGGCATTTTTGTAATAAAAAACAGTTAAAAGGGAGT
GCAATAGAAATATAGGGGTGTGGAAATAGTGATTTGAGCACGTCTTGAAGCGAATTAGCTTGGCACTGGC
CGTCGTTTTACAACGTCGTGACTGGGAAAACCCTGGCGTTACCCAACTTAATCGCCTTGCAGCACATCCC
CCTTTCGCCAGCTGGCGTAATAGCGAAGAGGCCCGCACCGATCGCCCTTCCCAACAGTTGCGCAGCCTGA
ATGGCGAATGCTAGAGCAATTCGGCGTTAATTCAGTACATTAAAAACGTCCGCAATGTGTTATTAAGTTG
TCTAAGCGTCAATTTGTTTACACCACAATATATCCTGCCACCAGCCAGCCAACAGCTCCCCGACCGGCAG
CTCGGCACAAAATCACCACTCGATACAGGCAGCCCATCAGTCCGGGACGGCGTCAGCGGGAGAGCCGTTG
TAAGGCGGCAGACTTTGCTCATGTTACCGATGCTATTCGGAAGAACGGCAACTAAGCTGCCGGGTTTGAA
ACACGGATGATCTCGCGGAGGGTAGCATGTTGATTGTAACGATGACAGAGCGTTGCTGCCTGTGATCAAT
TCGGGCACGAACCCAGTGGACATAAGCCTGTTCGGTTCGTAAGCTGTAATGCAAGTAGCGTATGCGCTCA
CGCAACTGGTCCAGAACCTTGACCGAACGCAGCGGTGGTAACGGCGCAGTGGCGGTTTTCATGGCTTGTT
ATGACTGTTTTTTTGGGGTACAGTCTATGCCTCGGGCATCCAAGCAGCAAGCGCGTTACGCCGTGGGTCG
ATGTTTGATGTTATGGAGCAGCAACGATGTTACGCAGCAGGGCAGTCGCCCTAAAACAAAGTTAAACATC
ATGGGGGAAGCGGTGATCGCCGAAGTATCGACTCAACTATCAGAGGTAGTTGGCGTCATCGAGCGCCATC
TCGAACCGACGTTGCTGGCCGTACATTTGTACGGCTCCGCAGTGGATGGCGGCCTGAAGCCACACAGTGA
TATTGATTTGCTGGTTACGGTGACCGTAAGGCTTGATGAAACAACGCGGCGAGCTTTGATCAACGACCTT
TTGGAAACTTCGGCTTCCCCTGGAGAGAGCGAGATTCTCCGCGCTGTAGAAGTCACCATTGTTGTGCACG
ACGACATCATTCCGTGGCGTTATCCAGCTAAGCGCGAACTGCAATTTGGAGAATGGCAGCGCAATGACAT
TCTTGCAGGTATCTTCGAGCCAGCCACGATCGACATTGATCTGGCTATCTTGCTGACAAAAGCAAGAGAA
CATAGCGTTGCCTTGGTAGGTCCAGCGGCGGAGGAACTCTTTGATCCGGTTCCTGAACAGGATCTATTTG
AGGCGCTAAATGAAACCTTAACGCTATGGAACTCGCCGCCCGACTGGGCTGGCGATGAGCGAAATGTAGT
GCTTACGTTGTCCCGCATTTGGTACAGCGCAGTAACCGGCAAAATCGCGCCGAAGGATGTCGCTGCCGAC
TGGGCAATGGAGCGCCTGCCGGCCCAGTATCAGCCCGTCATACTTGAAGCTAGACAGGCTTATCTTGGAC
AAGAAGAAGATCGCTTGGCCTCGCGCGCAGATCAGTTGGAAGAATTTGTCCACTACGTGAAAGGCGAGAT
CACCAAGGTAGTCGGCAAATAATGTCTAGCTAGAAATTCGTTCAAGCCGACGCCGCTTCGCGGCGCGGCT
TAACTCAAGCGTTAGATGCACTAAGCACATAATTGCTCACAGCCAAACTATCAGGTCAAGTCTGCTTTTA
TTATTTTTAAGCGTGCATAATAAGCCCTACACAAATTGGGAGATATATCATGCATGACCAAAATCCCTTA
ACGTGAGTTTTCGTTCCACTGAGCGTCAGACCCCGTAGAAAAGATCAAAGGATCTTCTTGAGATCCTTTT
TTTCTGCGCGTAATCTGCTGCTTGCAAACAAAAAAACCACCGCTACCAGCGGTGGTTTGTTTGCCGGATC
AAGAGCTACCAACTCTTTTTCCGAAGGTAACTGGCTTCAGCAGAGCGCAGATACCAAATACTGTCCTTCT
AGTGTAGCCGTAGTTAGGCCACCACTTCAAGAACTCTGTAGCACCGCCTACATACCTCGCTCTGCTAATC
CTGTTACCAGTGGCTGCTGCCAGTGGCGATAAGTCGTGTCTTACCGGGTTGGACTCAAGACGATAGTTAC
CGGATAAGGCGCAGCGGTCGGGCTGAACGGGGGGTTCGTGCACACAGCCCAGCTTGGAGCGAACGACCTA
CACCGAACTGAGATACCTACAGCGTGAGCTATGAGAAAGCGCCACGCTTCCCGAAGGGAGAAAGGCGGAC
AGGTATCCGGTAAGCGGCAGGGTCGGAACAGGAGAGCGCACGAGGGAGCTTCCAGGGGGAAACGCCTGGT
ATCTTTATAGTCCTGTCGGGTTTCGCCACCTCTGACTTGAGCGTCGATTTTTGTGATGCTCGTCAGGGGG
GCGGAGCCTATGGAAAAACGCCAGCAACGCGGCCTTTTTACGGTTCCTGGCCTTTTGCTGGCCTTTTGCT
CACATGTTCTTTCCTGCGTTATCCCCTGATTCTGTGGATAACCGTATTACCGCCTTTGAGTGAGCTGATA
CCGCTCGCCGCAGCCGAACGACCGAGCGCAGCGAGTCAGTGAGCGAGGAAGCGGAAGAGCGCCTGATGCG
GTATTTTCTCCTTACGCATCTGTGCGGTATTTCACACCGCATATGGTGCACTCTCAGTACAATCTGCTCT
GATGCCGCATAGTTAAGCCAGTATACACTCCGCTATCGCTACGTGACTGGGTCATGGCTGCGCCCCGACA
CCCGCCAACACCCGCTGACGCGCCCTGACGGGCTTGTCTGCTCCCGGCATCCGCTTACAGACAAGCTGTG
ACCGTCTCCGGGAGCTGCATGTGTCAGAGGTTTTCACCGTCATCACCGAAACGCGCGAGGCAGGGTGCCT
TGATGTGGGCGCCGGCGGTCGAGTGGCGACGGCGCGGCTTGTCCGCGCCCTGGTAGATTGCCTGGCCGTA
GGCCAGCCATTTTTGAGCGGCCAGCGGCCGCGATAGGCCGACGCGAAGCGGCGGGGCGTAGGGAGCGCAG
CGACCGAAGGGTAGGCGCTTTTTGCAGCTCTTCGGCTGTGCGCTGGCCAGACAGTTATGCACAGGCCAGG
CGGGTTTTAAGAGTTTTAATAAGTTTTAAAGAGTTTTAGGCGGAAAAATCGCCTTTTTTCTCTTTTATAT
CAGTCACTTACATGTGTGACCGGTTCCCAATGTACGGCTTTGGGTTCCCAATGTACGGGTTCCGGTTCCC
AATGTACGGCTTTGGGTTCCCAATGTACGTGCTATCCACAGGAAAGAGACCTTTTCGACCTTTTTCCCCT
GCTAGGGCAATTTGCCCTAGCATCTGCTCCGTACATTAGGAACCGGCGGATGCTTCGCCCTCGATCAGGT
TGCGGTAGCGCATGACTAGGATCGGGCCAGCCTGCCCCGCCTCCTCCTTCAAATCGTACTCCGGCAGGTC
ATTTGACCCGATCAGCTTGCGCACGGTGAAACAGAACTTCTTGAACTCTCCGGCGCTGCCACTGCGTTCG
TAGATCGTCTTGAACAACCATCTGGCTTCTGCCTTGCCTGCGGCGCGGCGTGCCAGGCGGTAGAGAAAAC
GGCCGATGCCGGGATCGATCAAAAAGTAATCGGGGTGAACCGTCAGCACGTCCGGGTTCTTGCCTTCTGT
GATCTCGCGGTACATCCAATCAGCTAGCTCGATCTCGATGTACTCCGGCCGCCCGGTTTCGCTCTTTACG
ATCTTGTAGCGGCTAATCAAGGCTTCACCCTCGGATACCGTCACCAGGCGGCCGTTCTTGGCCTTCTTCG
TACGCTGCATGGCAACGTGCGTGGTGTTTAACCGAATGCAGGTTTCTACCAGGTCGTCTTTCTGCTTTCC
GCCATCGGCTCGCCGGCAGAACTTGAGTACGTCCGCAACGTGTGGACGGAACACGCGGCCGGGCTTGTCT
CCCTTCCCTTCCCGGTATCGGTTCATGGATTCGGTTAGATGGGAAACCGCCATCAGTACCAGGTCGTAAT
CCCACACACTGGCCATGCCGGCCGGCCCTGCGGAAACCTCTACGTGCCCGTCTGGAAGCTCGTAGCGGAT
CACCTCGCCAGCTCGTCGGTCACGCTTCGACAGACGGAAAACGGCCACGTCCATGATGCTGCGACTATCG
CGGGTGCCCACGTCATAGAGCATCGGAACGAAAAAATCTGGTTGCTCGTCGCCCTTGGGCGGCTTCCTAA
TCGACGGCGCACCGGCTGCCGGCGGTTGCCGGGATTCTTTGCGGATTCGATCAGCGGCCGCTTGCCACGA
TTCACCGGGGCGTGCTTCTGCCTCGATGCGTTGCCGCTGGGCGGCCTGCGCGGCCTTCAACTTCTCCACC
AGGTCATCACCCAGCGCCGCGCCGATTTGTACCGGGCCGGATGGTTTGCGACCGCTCACGCCGATTCCTC
GGGCTTGGGGGTTCCAGTGCCATTGCAGGGCCGGCAGACAACCCAGCCGCTTACGCCTGGCCAACCGCCC
GTTCCTCCACACATGGGGCATTCCACGGCGTCGGTGCCTGGTTGTTCTTGATTTTCCATGCCGCCTCCTT
TAGCCGCTAAAATTCATCTACTCATTTATTCATTTGCTCATTTACTCTGGTAGCTGCGCGATGTATTCAG
ATAGCAGCTCGGTAATGGTCTTGCCTTGGCGTACCGCGTACATCTTCAGCTTGGTGTGATCCTCCGCCGG
CAACTGAAAGTTGACCCGCTTCATGGCTGGCGTGTCTGCCAGGCTGGCCAACGTTGCAGCCTTGCTGCTG
CGTGCGCTCGGACGGCCGGCACTTAGCGTGTTTGTGCTTTTGCTCATTTTCTCTTTACCTCATTAACTCA
AATGAGTTTTGATTTAATTTCAGCGGCCAGCGCCTGGACCTCGCGGGCAGCGTCGCCCTCGGGTTCTGAT
TCAAGAACGGTTGTGCCGGCGGCGGCAGTGCCTGGGTAGCTCACGCGCTGCGTGATACGGGACTCAAGAA
TGGGCAGCTCGTACCCGGCCAGCGCCTCGGCAACCTCACCGCCGATGCGCGTGCCTTTGATCGCCCGCGA
CACGACAAAGGCCGCTTGTAGCCTTCCATCCGTGACCTCAATGCGCTGCTTAACCAGCTCCACCAGGTCG
GCGGTGGCCCATATGTCGTAAGGGCTTGGCTGCACCGGAATCAGCACGAAGTCGGCTGCCTTGATCGCGG
ACACAGCCAAGTCCGCCGCCTGGGGCGCTCCGTCGATCACTACGAAGTCGCGCCGGCCGATGGCCTTCAC
GTCGCGGTCAATCGTCGGGCGGTCGATGCCGACAACGGTTAGCGGTTGATCTTCCCGCACGGCCGCCCAA
TCGCGGGCACTGCCCTGGGGATCGGAATCGACTAACAGAACATCGGCCCCGGCGAGTTGCAGGGCGCGGG
CTAGATGGGTTGCGATGGTCGTCTTGCCTGACCCGCCTTTCTGGTTAAGTACAGCGATAACCTTCATGCG
TTCCCCTTGCGTATTTGTTTATTTACTCATCGCATCATATACGCAGCGACCGCATGACGCAAGCTGTTTT
ACTCAAATACACATCACCTTTTTAGACGGCGGCGCTCGGTTTCTTCAGCGGCCAAGCTGGCCGGCCAGGC
CGCCAGCTTGGCATCAGACAAACCGGCCAGGATTTCATGCAGCCGCACGGTTGAGACGTGCGCGGGCGGC
TCGAACACGTACCCGGCCGCGATCATCTCCGCCTCGATCTCTTCGGTAATGAAAAACGGTTCGTCCTGGC
CGTCCTGGTGCGGTTTCATGCTTGTTCCTCTTGGCGTTCATTCTCGGCGGCCGCCAGGGCGTCGGCCTCG
GTCAATGCGTCCTCACGGAAGGCACCGCGCCGCCTGGCCTCGGTGGGCGTCACTTCCTCGCTGCGCTCAA
GTGCGCGGTACAGGGTCGAGCGATGCACGCCAAGCAGTGCAGCCGCCTCTTTCACGGTGCGGCCTTCCTG
GTCGATCAGCTCGCGGGCGTGCGCGATCTGTGCCGGGGTGAGGGTAGGGCGGGGGCCAAACTTCACGCCT
CGGGCCTTGGCGGCCTCGCGCCCGCTCCGGGTGCGGTCGATGATTAGGGAACGCTCGAACTCGGCAATGC
CGGCGAACACGGTCAACACCATGCGGCCGGCCGGCGTGGTGGTGTCGGCCCACGGCTCTGCCAGGCTACG
CAGGCCCGCGCCGGCCTCCTGGATGCGCTCGGCAATGTCCAGTAGGTCGCGGGTGCTGCGGGCCAGGCGG
TCTAGCCTGGTCACTGTCACAACGTCGCCAGGGCGTAGGTGGTCAAGCATCCTGGCCAGCTCCGGGCGGT
CGCGCCTGGTGCCGGTGATCTTCTCGGAAAACAGCTTGGTGCAGCCGGCCGCGTGCAGTTCGGCCCGTTG
GTTGGTCAAGTCCTGGTCGTCGGTGCTGACGCGGGCATAGCCCAGCAGGCCAGCGGCGGCGCTCTTGTTC
ATGGCGTAATGTCTCCGGTTCTAGTCGCAAGTATTCTACTTTATGCGACTAAAACACGCGACAAGAAAAC
GCCAGGAAAAGGGCAGGGCGGCAGCCTGTCGCGTAACTTAGGACTTGTGCGACATGTCGTTTTCAGAAGA
CGGCTGCACTGAACGTCAGAAGCCGACTGCACTATAGCAGCGGAGGGGTTGGATCAAAGTACTTTAAAGT
ACTTTAAAGTACTTTAAAGTACTTTGATCCCGAGGGGAACCCTGTGGTTGGCATGCACATACAAATGGAC
GAACGGATAAACCTTTTCACGCCCTTTTAAATATCCGATTATTCTAATAAACGCTCTTTTCTCTTAG
