Features (pLannotate 1.2.2; 27 found; start..end, strand, type, name):
      1..25      -  misc_feature   RB T-DNA repeat: right border repeat from nopaline C58 T-DNA
     82..170     +  CDS            lacI (fragment): lac repressor; lacI; The lac repressor binds to the lac operator to inhibit transcription in E. coli. This inhibition can be relieved by adding lactose or isopropyl-β-D-thiogalactopyranoside (IPTG).
    183..204     +  protein_bind   CAP binding site: CAP binding activates transcription in the presence of cAMP. E. coli catabolite activator protein
    219..249     +  promoter       lac promoter: promoter for the E. coli lac operon
    253..275     +  protein_bind   lac operator (fragment): The lac repressor binds to the lac operator to inhibit transcription in E. coli. This inhibition can be relieved by adding lactose or isopropyl-β-D-thiogalactopyranoside (IPTG). lac repressor encoded by lacI
    332..1008    +  promoter       CaMV 35S promoter (enhanced): cauliflower mosaic virus 35S promoter with a duplicated enhancer region
   1017..2507    +  CDS            CYP76AD1: C76AD_BETVU - Also known as Bv2g029890_ucyh From Beta vulgaris (Sugar beet).
   2574..3398    +  CDS            DODA1: DOD1W_BETVU - Experimental evidence at transcript level: Swiss-Prot protein existence level 2. Opens the cyclic ring of dihydroxy-phenylalanine (DOPA) between carbons 4 and 5, thus producing an unstable seco-DOPA that rearranges nonenzymatically to betalamic acid. From Beta vulgaris (Sugar beet).
   4975..5223    +  terminator     HSP terminator: efficient transcription terminator from the Arabidopsis thaliana heat shock protein 18.2 gene (Nagaya et al., 2010)
   5246..5278    +  terminator     E9 terminator (fragment): terminator and polyadenylation signal from the pea rbcS-E9 gene
   5279..5314    +  misc_feature   MCS (fragment): pUC18/19 multiple cloning site
   5343..7337    +  promoter       Ubi promoter: maize polyubiquitin gene promoter
   7366..7413    +  protein_bind   FRT: FLP-mediated recombination occurs in the 8-bp core sequence TCTAGAAA (Turan and Bode, 2011). FLP recombinase from the Saccharomyces cerevisiae 2μ plasmid
   7437..8227    +  CDS            NeoR/KanR (fragment): aminoglycoside phosphotransferase from Tn5; aph(3')-II (or nptII); confers resistance to neomycin, kanamycin, and G418 (Geneticin®)
   8556..8573    -  misc_feature   MCS (fragment): pUC18/19 multiple cloning site
   8793..8947    +  CDS            lacZα (fragment): LacZα fragment of β-galactosidase; lacZ fragment
   9025..9049    -  misc_feature   LB T-DNA repeat: left border repeat from nopaline C58 T-DNA
   9308..9331    +  promoter       Pc promoter (fragment): intI1 (promoter lies within the coding sequence); class 1 integron promoter
   9507..9563    +  CDS            GmR (fragment): gentamycin acetyltransferase; aacC1; confers resistance to gentamycin
   9574..10361   +  CDS            SmR (fragment): aminoglycoside adenylyltransferase (Murphy, 1985); aadA; confers resistance to spectinomycin and streptomycin
  10607..11195   +  rep_origin     ori: high-copy-number ColE1/pMB1/pBR322/pUC origin of replication
  11381..11521   -  misc_feature   bom: basis of mobility region from pBR322
  11623..11662   -  CDS            rop (fragment): Rop protein, which maintains plasmids at low copy number; rop
  11865..12059   -  rep_origin     pVS1 oriV: origin of replication for the Pseudomonas plasmid pVS1 (Heeb et al., 2000)
  12125..13198   -  CDS            pVS1 RepA: replication protein from the Pseudomonas plasmid pVS1 (Heeb et al., 2000)
  13627..14256   -  CDS            pVS1 StaA: stability protein from the Pseudomonas plasmid pVS1 (Heeb et al., 2000)
  14816..15217   -  CDS            Y4CG_SINFN (fragment): Protein inferred from homology: Swiss-Prot protein existence level 3. From Sinorhizobium fredii (strain NBRC 101917 / NGR234).
>Addgene plasmid #199723 | pCBL101-RUBY Sequencing Result | analyzer sequence | sequence record 391157
GTTTACCCGCCAATATATCCTGTCAAACACTGATAGTTTAAACTGAAGGCGGGAAACGACAATCTGATCC
AAGCTCAAGCTCCAATACGCAAACCGCCTCTCCCCGCGCGTTGGCCGATTCATTAATGCAGCTGGCACGA
CAGGTTTCCCGACTGGAAAGCGGGCAGTGAGCGCAACGCAATTAATGTGAGTTAGCTCACTCATTAGGCA
CCCCAGGCTTTACACTTTATGCTTCCGGCTCGTATGTTGTGTGGAATTGTGAGCGGATAACAATTTCACA
CAGGAAACAGCTATGACATGATTACGAATTCGAGCTCGACACTGATAGTTTTGAGACTTTTCAACAAAGG
GTAATATCGGGAAACCTCCTCGGATTCCATTGCCCAGCTATCTGTCACTTCATCAAAAGGACAGTAGAAA
AGGAAGGTGGCACCTACAAATGCCATCATTGCGATAAAGGAAAGGCTATCGTTCAAGATGCCTCTGCCGA
CAGTGGTCCCAAAGATGGACCCCCACCCACGAGGAGCATCGTGGAAAAAGAAGACGTTCCAACCACGTCT
TCAAAGCAAGTGGATTGATGTGAACATGGTGGAGCACGACACTCTCGTCTACTCCAAGAATATCAAAGAT
ACAGTCTCAGAAGACCAAAGGGCTATTGAGACTTTTCAACAAAGGGTAATATCGGGAAACCTCCTCGGAT
TCCATTGCCCAGCTATCTGTCACTTCATCAAAAGGACAGTAGAAAAGGAAGGTGGCACCTACAAATGCCA
TCATTGCGATAAAGGAAAGGCTATCGTTCAAGATGCCTCTGCCGACAGTGGTCCCAAAGATGGACCCCCA
CCCACGAGGAGCATCGTGGAAAAAGAAGACGTTCCAACCACGTCTTCAAAGCAAGTGGATTGATGTGATA
TCTCCACTGACGTAAGGGATGACGCACAATCCCACTATCCTTCGCAAGACCCTTCCTCTATATAAGGAAG
TTCATTTCATTTGGAGAGGACACGCTGAAAACTAGTATGGATCATGCGACCCTCGCCATGATCCTCGCGA
TCTGGTTCATCAGCTTCCACTTCATCAAGCTGCTGTTCTCCCAGCAGACCACCAAGCTGCTTCCGCCAGG
ACCAAAGCCGCTTCCGATCATCGGCAACATCCTTGAGGTGGGCAAGAAGCCGCATCGGTCCTTCGCCAAC
CTCGCCAAGATTCACGGCCCACTCATTTCCCTCAGACTCGGCTCTGTGACCACCATCGTTGTGTCCTCTG
CCGACGTGGCCAAAGAGATGTTCCTCAAGAAGGATCACCCGCTCTCCAACCGCACGATCCCGAATAGTGT
TACAGCCGGCGACCACCACAAGCTCACCATGTCTTGGCTCCCGGTGTCTCCGAAGTGGCGCAACTTCCGC
AAGATTACCGCCGTGCATCTGCTCTCCCCACAGAGACTCGATGCCTGCCAGACATTCAGGCACGCCAAGG
TGCAGCAGCTCTACGAGTACGTTCAAGAGTGCGCCCAGAAAGGCCAGGCCGTGGATATTGGCAAGGCCGC
CTTTACGACCAGCCTCAACCTCCTCAGCAAGCTGTTCTTCAGCGTCGAGCTGGCGCACCACAAGTCCCAT
ACCAGCCAAGAGTTCAAAGAGCTGATCTGGAACATCATGGAAGATATAGGCAAGCCGAACTACGCCGACT
ACTTCCCGATTCTCGGCTGCGTTGACCCATCTGGCATTAGAAGAAGGCTCGCCTGCTCCTTCGACAAGCT
GATCGCCGTGTTCCAGGGCATCATCTGCGAGAGACTCGCCCCAGATTCCTCCACCACAACTACCACCACC
ACCGACGACGTGCTCGATGTGCTCCTCCAGCTGTTCAAGCAGAACGAGCTGACGATGGGCGAGATCAACC
ACCTCCTCGTGGACATCTTCGACGCCGGCACCGATACCACATCCTCCACATTCGAGTGGGTGATGACCGA
GCTGATCCGCAATCCAGAGATGATGGAAAAGGCCCAAGAGGAAATCAAGCAGGTCCTCGGCAAGGACAAG
CAGATCCAAGAGTCCGACATCATCAACCTGCCGTACCTCCAGGCGATCATCAAAGAGACACTCCGCCTCC
ATCCGCCGACCGTGTTCTTGCTCCCAAGAAAGGCCGACACCGATGTCGAGCTGTACGGCTACATCGTGCC
GAAGGATGCCCAGATCCTCGTGAACCTCTGGGCCATTGGCAGGGACCCAAACGCCTGGCAGAACGCCGAT
ATTTTCAGCCCAGAGCGCTTCATCGGCTGCGAGATCGATGTTAAGGGCCGCGATTTCGGCCTCCTTCCAT
TTGGCGCTGGCCGCAGAATTTGCCCAGGCATGAATCTCGCCATCAGGATGCTCACCCTCATGCTCGCCAC
ACTCCTCCAGTTCTTCAACTGGAAGCTCGAAGGCGACATCTCCCCGAAGGACCTCGACATGGACGAGAAG
TTCGGCATTGCGCTCCAAAAGACCAAGCCGCTCAAGCTCATCCCGATTCCGCGCTACGGTAGCGGAGCTA
CCAATTTTAGCCTCCTTAAGCAGGCAGGTGATGTAGAAGAGAACCCCGGGCCTATGAAGATGATGAACGG
CGAGGACGCCAACGACCAGATGATCAAAGAGTCCTTCTTCATCACCCACGGCAACCCGATCCTCACCGTC
GAGGATACACATCCGCTCAGGCCGTTCTTCGAGACATGGCGCGAGAAGATTTTCTCCAAGAAGCCGAAGG
CCATCCTCATCATCTCCGGCCACTGGGAGACAGTGAAGCCAACCGTGAACGCCGTGCACATCAACGACAC
CATCCACGACTTCGACGACTACCCAGCCGCCATGTACCAGTTCAAGTACCCAGCTCCAGGCGAGCCAGAG
CTTGCGAGAAAGGTGGAAGAGATCCTCAAGAAGTCCGGGTTCGAGACAGCCGAGACAGACCAAAAGAGGG
GCCTTGATCACGGCGCCTGGGTTCCACTCATGCTCATGTATCCAGAGGCGGACATCCCGGTGTGCCAGCT
CTCAGTTCAGCCACATCTCGACGGCACCTACCACTACAATCTCGGCAGAGCCCTCGCGCCGCTCAAGAAT
GATGGCGTGCTCATTATTGGCTCCGGCAGCGCCACACATCCACTCGATGAGACACCGCACTACTTCGATG
GTGTTGCCCCTTGGGCCGCTGCCTTCGATTCTTGGCTTAGGAAGGCCCTCATCAACGGCCGCTTCGAGGA
AGTGAACATCTACGAGAGCAAGGCCCCGAACTGGAAGCTCGCCCATCCATTTCCAGAGCACTTCTACCCG
CTCCACGTTGTGCTCGGCGCTGCTGGTGAAAAGTGGAAGGCCGAGCTGATCCACTCCTCCTGGGATCATG
GCACACTTTGCCACGGCTCCTACAAGTTCACCTCCGCCGGATCCGGAGCAACCAACTTTAGCCTGCTCAA
GCAAGCAGGAGATGTTGAGGAAAATCCTGGCCCCATGACCGCCATCAAGATGAACACCAACGGCGAGGGC
GAGACACAGCACATCCTCATGATCCCGTTCATGGCGCAGGGCCACCTCAGGCCATTTCTCGAACTCGCCA
TGTTCCTCTACAAGCGCTCCCACGTGATCATCACCCTGCTCACAACTCCGCTCAATGCCGGCTTCCTCAG
GCACCTCCTTCACCACCATTCCTACTCCTCCAGCGGCATCAGGATCGTCGAGCTGCCATTCAACTCCACC
AACCACGGACTCCCACCGGGCATCGAGAACACCGATAAGCTCACACTCCCGCTCGTGGTGTCCCTCTTCC
ATTCCACCATCAGCCTCGATCCGCACCTCCGCGATTACATCTCCAGGCATTTCAGCCCAGCCAGGCCACC
ACTCTGCGTGATCCATGATGTGTTCCTCGGCTGGGTTGACCAGGTGGCCAAGGATGTGGGCTCTACAGGC
GTGGTGTTCACAACAGGCGGCGCTTATGGCACATCCGCCTACGTGTCCATCTGGAACGATCTCCCGCACC
AGAACTACTCCGACGACCAAGAGTTCCCGCTGCCAGGCTTCCCAGAGAACCATAAGTTCCGCAGGTCCCA
GCTCCATCGGTTCCTCAGATATGCCGACGGCTCCGACGATTGGTCCAAGTATTTCCAGCCGCAGCTCCGC
CAGTCCATGAAGTCTTTTGGCTGGCTCTGCAACTCCGTGGAAGAGATCGAGACACTCGGCTTCTCCATCC
TCCGCAACTACACCAAGCTGCCGATCTGGGGCATCGGCCCACTTATTGCTTCCCCAGTGCAGCACTCCTC
CTCCGACAACAATTCAACAGGCGCCGAGTTCGTGCAGTGGCTCAGCCTCAAAGAGCCGGACTCCGTCCTC
TACATCTCCTTCGGCTCCCAGAACACGATCAGCCCGACGCAGATGATGGAACTCGCTGCTGGCCTTGAGT
CCTCCGAGAAGCCATTCCTCTGGGTGATCAGAGCCCCGTTCGGCTTCGACATCAACGAAGAGATGCGCCC
AGAGTGGCTGCCAGAGGGCTTTGAGGAACGCATGAAGGTGAAGAAACAGGGCAAGCTCGTGTACAAGCTC
GGCCCGCAGCTTGAGATCCTCAACCATGAATCCATCGGCGGCTTTCTCACCCACTGCGGATGGAACAGCA
TCCTTGAGTCTCTTCGCGAGGGCGTTCCGATGCTTGGATGGCCACTTGCTGCCGAGCAGGCCTACAACCT
CAAGTACCTCGAAGATGAGATGGGCGTCGCGGTTGAGCTTGCTAGAGGCCTCGAAGGCGAGATCTCCAAA
GAGAAGGTCAAGCGCATCGTCGAGATGATCCTTGAGCGCAACGAGGGCTCCAAAGGCTGGGAGATGAAGA
ATCGCGCCGTGGAAATGGGCAAAAAGCTCAAGGACGCCGTGAACGAGGAAAAAGAGCTGAAGGGCTCCTC
CGTGAAGGCGATCGACGATTTCCTCGACGCCGTCATGCAGGCCAAACTTGAGCCAAGCCTCCAGTGATAG
TGAATATGAAGATGAAGATGAAATATTTGGTGTGTCAAATAAAAAGGTTGTGTGCTTAAGTTTGTGTTTT
TTTCTTGGCTTGTTGTGTTATGAATTTGTGGCTTTTTCTAATATTAAATGAATGTAACATCTCATTATAA
TGAATAAACAAATGTTTCTATAATCCATTGTGAATGTTTTGTTGGATCTCTTCTCCAGCATATAACTACT
GTATGTGCTATGGTATGGACTATGGAATATGATTAAAGATAAGACCTAACTGAGTAAGCTAGCTTGTTCG
AGTATTATGGCATTGGGAAAACTGTTTTCCGGGGATCCTCTAGAGTCGACCTGCAGGCATGCAATAGTTC
CGGACTTACCGGCGCCGCTAGCCTGCAGTGCAGCGTGACCCGGTCGTGCCCCTCTCTAGAGATAATGAGC
ATTGCATGTCTAAGTTATAAAAAATTACCACATATTTTTTTTGTCACACTTGTTTGAAGTGCAGTTTATC
TATCTTTATACATATATTTAAACTTTACTCTACGAATAATATAATCTATAGTACTACAATAATATCAGTG
TTTTAGAGAATCATATAAATGAACAGTTAGACATGGTCTAAAGGACAATTGAGTATTTTGACAACAGGAC
TCTACAGTTTTATCTTTTTAGTGTGCATGTGTTCTCCTTTTTTTTTGCAAATAGCTTCACCTATATAATA
CTTCATCCATTTTATTAGTACATCCATTTAGGGTTTAGGGTTAATGGTTTTTATAGACTAATTTTTTTAG
TACATCTATTTTATTCTATTTTAGCCTCTAAATTAAGAAAACTAAAACTCTATTTTAGTTTTTTTATTTA
ATAATTTAGATATAAAATAGAATAAAATAAAGTGACTAAAAATTAAACAAATACCCTTTAAGAAATTAAA
AAAACTAAGGAAACATTTTTCTTGTTTCGAGTAGATAATGCCAGCCTGTTAAACGCCGTCGACGAGTCTA
ACGGACACCAACCAGCGAACCAGCAGCGTCGCGTCGGGCCAAGCGAAGCAGACGGCACGGCATCTCTGTC
GCTGCCTCTGGACCCCTCTCGAGAGTTCCGCTCCACCGTTGGACTTGCTCCGCTGTCGGCATCCAGAAAT
TGCGTGGCGGAGCGGCAGACGTGAGCCGGCACGGCAGGCGGCCTCCTCCTCCTCTCACGGCACCGGCAGC
TACGGGGGATTCCTTTCCCACCGCTCCTTCGCTTTCCCTTCCTCGCCCGCCGTAATAAATAGACACCCCC
TCCACACCCTCTTTCCCCAACCTCGTGTTGTTCGGAGCGCACACACACACAACCAGATCTCCCCCAAATC
CACCCGTCGGCACCTCCGCTTCAAGGTACGCCGCTCGTCCTCCCCCCCCCCCTCTCTACCTTCTCTAGAT
CGGCGTTCCGGTCCATGCATGGTTAGGGCCCGGTAGTTCTACTTCTGTTCATGTTTGTGTTAGATCCGTG
TTTGTGTTAGATCCGTGCTGCTAGCGTTCGTACACGGATGCGACCTGTACGTCAGACACGTTCTGATTGC
TAACTTGCCAGTGTTTCTCTTTGGGGAATCCTGGGATGGCTCTAGCCGTTCCGCAGACGGGATCGATTTC
ATGATTTTTTTTGTTTCGTTGCATAGGGTTTGGTTTGCCCTTTTCCTTTATTTCAATATATGCCGTGCAC
TTGTTTGTCGGGTCATCTTTTCATGCTTTTTTTTGTCTTGGTTGTGATGATGTGGTCTGGTTGGGCGGTC
GTTCTAGATCGGAGTAGAATTCTGTTTCAAACTACCTGGTGGATTTATTAATTTTGGATCTGTATGTGTG
TGCCATACATATTCATAGTTACGAATTGAAGATGATGGATGGAAATATCGATCTAGGATAGGTATACATG
TTGATGCGGGTTTTACTGATGCATATACAGAGATGCTTTTTGTTCGCTTGGTTGTGATGATGTGGTGTGG
TTGGGCGGTCGTTCATTCGTTCTAGATCGGAGTAGAATACTGTTTCAAACTACCTGGTGTATTTATTAAT
TTTGGAACTGTATGTGTGTGTCATACATCTTCATAGTTACGAGTTTAAGATGGATGGAAATATCGATCTA
GGATAGGTATACATGTTGATGTGGGTTTTACTGATGCATATACATGATGGCATATGCAGCATCTATTCAT
ATGCTCTAACCTTGAGTACCTATCTATTATAATAAACAAGTATGTTTTATAATTATTTTGATCTTGATAT
ACTTGGATGATGGCATATGCAGCAGCTATATGTGGATTTTTTTAGCCCTGCCTTCATACGCTATTTATTT
GCTTGGTACTGTTTCTTTTGTCGATGCTCACCCTGTTGTTTGGTGTTACTTCTGCAGGTCGACTCTAGAG
GATCAATTCGCTAGCGAAGTTCCTATTCCGAAGTTCCTATTCTCTAGAAAGTATAGGAACTTCAGATCCA
CCGGGATCCACCATGGTTGAACAAGATGGATTGCACGCAGGTTCTCCGGCCGCTTGGGTGGAGAGGCTAT
TCGGCTATGACTGGGCACAACAGACAATCGGCTGCTCTGATGCCGCCGTGTTCCGGCTGTCAGCGCAGGG
GCGCCCGGTTCTTTTTGTCAAGACCGACCTGTCCGGTGCCCTGAATGAACTGCAGGACGAGGCAGCGCGG
CTATCGTGGCTGGCCACGACGGGCGTTCCTTGCGCAGCTGTGCTCGACGTTGTCACTGAAGCGGGAAGGG
ACTGGCTGCTATTGGGCGAAGTGCCGGGGCAGGATCTCCTGTCATCTCACCTTGCTCCTGCCGAGAAAGT
ATCCATCATGGCTGATGCAATGCGGCGGCTGCATACGCTTGATCCGGCTACCTGCCCATTCGACCACCAA
GCGAAACATCGCATCGAGCGAGCACGTACTCGGATGGAAGCCGGTCTTGTCGATCAGGATGATCTGGACG
AAGAGCATCAGGGGCTCGCGCCAGCCGAACTGTTCGCCAGGCTCAAGGCGCGCATGCCCGACGGCGATGA
TCTCGTCGTGACCCATGGCGATGCCTGCTTGCCGAATATCATGGTGGAAAATGGCCGCTTTTCTGGATTC
ATCGACTGTGGCCGGCTGGGTGTGGCGGACCGCTATCAGGACATAGCGTTGGCTACCCGTGATATTGCTG
AAGAGCTTGGCGGCGAATGGGCTGACCGCTTCCTCGTGCTTTACGGTATCGCCGCTCCCGATTCGCAGCG
CATCGCCTTCTATCGCCTTCTTGACGAGTTCTTCTGAGGATCCACCATGGTTAACCTAGACTTGTCCATC
TTCTGGATTGGCCAACTTAATTAATGTATGAAATAAAAGGATGCACACATAGTGACATGCTAATCACTAT
AATGTGGGCATCAAAGTTGTGTGTTATGTGTAATTACTAGTTATCTGAATAAAAGAGAAAGAGATCATCC
ATATTTCTTATCCTAAATGAATGTCACGTGTCTTTATAATTCTTTGATGAACCAGATGCATTTCATTAAC
CAAATCCATATACATATAAATATTAATCATATATAATTAATATCAATTGGGTTAGCAAAACAAATCTAGT
CTAGGTGTGTTTTGCAAGCTTGCATGCCTGCAGTCGTCTATTGGACCGACAGTTGCTATTAATATAATGG
GCCACCATAGTAGACTGACAAATAAATTACCTGACAACATCGTTTCACAAAAAAACAAACACAAAAAGGG
AGTGCATTTTCCAGGGCATTTTTGTAATAAAAAACAGTTAAAAGGGAGTGCAATAGAAATATAGGGGTGT
GGAAATAGTGATTTGAGCACGTCTTGAAGCGAATTAGCTTGGCACTGGCCGTCGTTTTACAACGTCGTGA
CTGGGAAAACCCTGGCGTTACCCAACTTAATCGCCTTGCAGCACATCCCCCTTTCGCCAGCTGGCGTAAT
AGCGAAGAGGCCCGCACCGATCGCCCTTCCCAACAGTTGCGCAGCCTGAATGGCGAATGCTAGAGCAATT
CGGCGTTAATTCAGTACATTAAAAACGTCCGCAATGTGTTATTAAGTTGTCTAAGCGTCAATTTGTTTAC
ACCACAATATATCCTGCCACCAGCCAGCCAACAGCTCCCCGACCGGCAGCTCGGCACAAAATCACCACTC
GATACAGGCAGCCCATCAGTCCGGGACGGCGTCAGCGGGAGAGCCGTTGTAAGGCGGCAGACTTTGCTCA
TGTTACCGATGCTATTCGGAAGAACGGCAACTAAGCTGCCGGGTTTGAAACACGGATGATCTCGCGGAGG
GTAGCATGTTGATTGTAACGATGACAGAGCGTTGCTGCCTGTGATCAATTCGGGCACGAACCCAGTGGAC
ATAAGCCTGTTCGGTTCGTAAGCTGTAATGCAAGTAGCGTATGCGCTCACGCAACTGGTCCAGAACCTTG
ACCGAACGCAGCGGTGGTAACGGCGCAGTGGCGGTTTTCATGGCTTGTTATGACTGTTTTTTTGGGGTAC
AGTCTATGCCTCGGGCATCCAAGCAGCAAGCGCGTTACGCCGTGGGTCGATGTTTGATGTTATGGAGCAG
CAACGATGTTACGCAGCAGGGCAGTCGCCCTAAAACAAAGTTAAACATCATGGGGGAAGCGGTGATCGCC
GAAGTATCGACTCAACTATCAGAGGTAGTTGGCGTCATCGAGCGCCATCTCGAACCGACGTTGCTGGCCG
TACATTTGTACGGCTCCGCAGTGGATGGCGGCCTGAAGCCACACAGTGATATTGATTTGCTGGTTACGGT
GACCGTAAGGCTTGATGAAACAACGCGGCGAGCTTTGATCAACGACCTTTTGGAAACTTCGGCTTCCCCT
GGAGAGAGCGAGATTCTCCGCGCTGTAGAAGTCACCATTGTTGTGCACGACGACATCATTCCGTGGCGTT
ATCCAGCTAAGCGCGAACTGCAATTTGGAGAATGGCAGCGCAATGACATTCTTGCAGGTATCTTCGAGCC
AGCCACGATCGACATTGATCTGGCTATCTTGCTGACAAAAGCAAGAGAACATAGCGTTGCCTTGGTAGGT
CCAGCGGCGGAGGAACTCTTTGATCCGGTTCCTGAACAGGATCTATTTGAGGCGCTAAATGAAACCTTAA
CGCTATGGAACTCGCCGCCCGACTGGGCTGGCGATGAGCGAAATGTAGTGCTTACGTTGTCCCGCATTTG
GTACAGCGCAGTAACCGGCAAAATCGCGCCGAAGGATGTCGCTGCCGACTGGGCAATGGAGCGCCTGCCG
GCCCAGTATCAGCCCGTCATACTTGAAGCTAGACAGGCTTATCTTGGACAAGAAGAAGATCGCTTGGCCT
CGCGCGCAGATCAGTTGGAAGAATTTGTCCACTACGTGAAAGGCGAGATCACCAAGGTAGTCGGCAAATA
ATGTCTAGCTAGAAATTCGTTCAAGCCGACGCCGCTTCGCGGCGCGGCTTAACTCAAGCGTTAGATGCAC
TAAGCACATAATTGCTCACAGCCAAACTATCAGGTCAAGTCTGCTTTTATTATTTTTAAGCGTGCATAAT
AAGCCCTACACAAATTGGGAGATATATCATGCATGACCAAAATCCCTTAACGTGAGTTTTCGTTCCACTG
AGCGTCAGACCCCGTAGAAAAGATCAAAGGATCTTCTTGAGATCCTTTTTTTCTGCGCGTAATCTGCTGC
TTGCAAACAAAAAAACCACCGCTACCAGCGGTGGTTTGTTTGCCGGATCAAGAGCTACCAACTCTTTTTC
CGAAGGTAACTGGCTTCAGCAGAGCGCAGATACCAAATACTGTCCTTCTAGTGTAGCCGTAGTTAGGCCA
CCACTTCAAGAACTCTGTAGCACCGCCTACATACCTCGCTCTGCTAATCCTGTTACCAGTGGCTGCTGCC
AGTGGCGATAAGTCGTGTCTTACCGGGTTGGACTCAAGACGATAGTTACCGGATAAGGCGCAGCGGTCGG
GCTGAACGGGGGGTTCGTGCACACAGCCCAGCTTGGAGCGAACGACCTACACCGAACTGAGATACCTACA
GCGTGAGCTATGAGAAAGCGCCACGCTTCCCGAAGGGAGAAAGGCGGACAGGTATCCGGTAAGCGGCAGG
GTCGGAACAGGAGAGCGCACGAGGGAGCTTCCAGGGGGAAACGCCTGGTATCTTTATAGTCCTGTCGGGT
TTCGCCACCTCTGACTTGAGCGTCGATTTTTGTGATGCTCGTCAGGGGGGCGGAGCCTATGGAAAAACGC
CAGCAACGCGGCCTTTTTACGGTTCCTGGCCTTTTGCTGGCCTTTTGCTCACATGTTCTTTCCTGCGTTA
TCCCCTGATTCTGTGGATAACCGTATTACCGCCTTTGAGTGAGCTGATACCGCTCGCCGCAGCCGAACGA
CCGAGCGCAGCGAGTCAGTGAGCGAGGAAGCGGAAGAGCGCCTGATGCGGTATTTTCTCCTTACGCATCT
GTGCGGTATTTCACACCGCATATGGTGCACTCTCAGTACAATCTGCTCTGATGCCGCATAGTTAAGCCAG
TATACACTCCGCTATCGCTACGTGACTGGGTCATGGCTGCGCCCCGACACCCGCCAACACCCGCTGACGC
GCCCTGACGGGCTTGTCTGCTCCCGGCATCCGCTTACAGACAAGCTGTGACCGTCTCCGGGAGCTGCATG
TGTCAGAGGTTTTCACCGTCATCACCGAAACGCGCGAGGCAGGGTGCCTTGATGTGGGCGCCGGCGGTCG
AGTGGCGACGGCGCGGCTTGTCCGCGCCCTGGTAGATTGCCTGGCCGTAGGCCAGCCATTTTTGAGCGGC
CAGCGGCCGCGATAGGCCGACGCGAAGCGGCGGGGCGTAGGGAGCGCAGCGACCGAAGGGTAGGCGCTTT
TTGCAGCTCTTCGGCTGTGCGCTGGCCAGACAGTTATGCACAGGCCAGGCGGGTTTTAAGAGTTTTAATA
AGTTTTAAAGAGTTTTAGGCGGAAAAATCGCCTTTTTTCTCTTTTATATCAGTCACTTACATGTGTGACC
GGTTCCCAATGTACGGCTTTGGGTTCCCAATGTACGGGTTCCGGTTCCCAATGTACGGCTTTGGGTTCCC
AATGTACGTGCTATCCACAGGAAAGAGACCTTTTCGACCTTTTTCCCCTGCTAGGGCAATTTGCCCTAGC
ATCTGCTCCGTACATTAGGAACCGGCGGATGCTTCGCCCTCGATCAGGTTGCGGTAGCGCATGACTAGGA
TCGGGCCAGCCTGCCCCGCCTCCTCCTTCAAATCGTACTCCGGCAGGTCATTTGACCCGATCAGCTTGCG
CACGGTGAAACAGAACTTCTTGAACTCTCCGGCGCTGCCACTGCGTTCGTAGATCGTCTTGAACAACCAT
CTGGCTTCTGCCTTGCCTGCGGCGCGGCGTGCCAGGCGGTAGAGAAAACGGCCGATGCCGGGATCGATCA
AAAAGTAATCGGGGTGAACCGTCAGCACGTCCGGGTTCTTGCCTTCTGTGATCTCGCGGTACATCCAATC
AGCTAGCTCGATCTCGATGTACTCCGGCCGCCCGGTTTCGCTCTTTACGATCTTGTAGCGGCTAATCAAG
GCTTCACCCTCGGATACCGTCACCAGGCGGCCGTTCTTGGCCTTCTTCGTACGCTGCATGGCAACGTGCG
TGGTGTTTAACCGAATGCAGGTTTCTACCAGGTCGTCTTTCTGCTTTCCGCCATCGGCTCGCCGGCAGAA
CTTGAGTACGTCCGCAACGTGTGGACGGAACACGCGGCCGGGCTTGTCTCCCTTCCCTTCCCGGTATCGG
TTCATGGATTCGGTTAGATGGGAAACCGCCATCAGTACCAGGTCGTAATCCCACACACTGGCCATGCCGG
CCGGCCCTGCGGAAACCTCTACGTGCCCGTCTGGAAGCTCGTAGCGGATCACCTCGCCAGCTCGTCGGTC
ACGCTTCGACAGACGGAAAACGGCCACGTCCATGATGCTGCGACTATCGCGGGTGCCCACGTCATAGAGC
ATCGGAACGAAAAAATCTGGTTGCTCGTCGCCCTTGGGCGGCTTCCTAATCGACGGCGCACCGGCTGCCG
GCGGTTGCCGGGATTCTTTGCGGATTCGATCAGCGGCCGCTTGCCACGATTCACCGGGGCGTGCTTCTGC
CTCGATGCGTTGCCGCTGGGCGGCCTGCGCGGCCTTCAACTTCTCCACCAGGTCATCACCCAGCGCCGCG
CCGATTTGTACCGGGCCGGATGGTTTGCGACCGCTCACGCCGATTCCTCGGGCTTGGGGGTTCCAGTGCC
ATTGCAGGGCCGGCAGACAACCCAGCCGCTTACGCCTGGCCAACCGCCCGTTCCTCCACACATGGGGCAT
TCCACGGCGTCGGTGCCTGGTTGTTCTTGATTTTCCATGCCGCCTCCTTTAGCCGCTAAAATTCATCTAC
TCATTTATTCATTTGCTCATTTACTCTGGTAGCTGCGCGATGTATTCAGATAGCAGCTCGGTAATGGTCT
TGCCTTGGCGTACCGCGTACATCTTCAGCTTGGTGTGATCCTCCGCCGGCAACTGAAAGTTGACCCGCTT
CATGGCTGGCGTGTCTGCCAGGCTGGCCAACGTTGCAGCCTTGCTGCTGCGTGCGCTCGGACGGCCGGCA
CTTAGCGTGTTTGTGCTTTTGCTCATTTTCTCTTTACCTCATTAACTCAAATGAGTTTTGATTTAATTTC
AGCGGCCAGCGCCTGGACCTCGCGGGCAGCGTCGCCCTCGGGTTCTGATTCAAGAACGGTTGTGCCGGCG
GCGGCAGTGCCTGGGTAGCTCACGCGCTGCGTGATACGGGACTCAAGAATGGGCAGCTCGTACCCGGCCA
GCGCCTCGGCAACCTCACCGCCGATGCGCGTGCCTTTGATCGCCCGCGACACGACAAAGGCCGCTTGTAG
CCTTCCATCCGTGACCTCAATGCGCTGCTTAACCAGCTCCACCAGGTCGGCGGTGGCCCATATGTCGTAA
GGGCTTGGCTGCACCGGAATCAGCACGAAGTCGGCTGCCTTGATCGCGGACACAGCCAAGTCCGCCGCCT
GGGGCGCTCCGTCGATCACTACGAAGTCGCGCCGGCCGATGGCCTTCACGTCGCGGTCAATCGTCGGGCG
GTCGATGCCGACAACGGTTAGCGGTTGATCTTCCCGCACGGCCGCCCAATCGCGGGCACTGCCCTGGGGA
TCGGAATCGACTAACAGAACATCGGCCCCGGCGAGTTGCAGGGCGCGGGCTAGATGGGTTGCGATGGTCG
TCTTGCCTGACCCGCCTTTCTGGTTAAGTACAGCGATAACCTTCATGCGTTCCCCTTGCGTATTTGTTTA
TTTACTCATCGCATCATATACGCAGCGACCGCATGACGCAAGCTGTTTTACTCAAATACACATCACCTTT
TTAGACGGCGGCGCTCGGTTTCTTCAGCGGCCAAGCTGGCCGGCCAGGCCGCCAGCTTGGCATCAGACAA
ACCGGCCAGGATTTCATGCAGCCGCACGGTTGAGACGTGCGCGGGCGGCTCGAACACGTACCCGGCCGCG
ATCATCTCCGCCTCGATCTCTTCGGTAATGAAAAACGGTTCGTCCTGGCCGTCCTGGTGCGGTTTCATGC
TTGTTCCTCTTGGCGTTCATTCTCGGCGGCCGCCAGGGCGTCGGCCTCGGTCAATGCGTCCTCACGGAAG
GCACCGCGCCGCCTGGCCTCGGTGGGCGTCACTTCCTCGCTGCGCTCAAGTGCGCGGTACAGGGTCGAGC
GATGCACGCCAAGCAGTGCAGCCGCCTCTTTCACGGTGCGGCCTTCCTGGTCGATCAGCTCGCGGGCGTG
CGCGATCTGTGCCGGGGTGAGGGTAGGGCGGGGGCCAAACTTCACGCCTCGGGCCTTGGCGGCCTCGCGC
CCGCTCCGGGTGCGGTCGATGATTAGGGAACGCTCGAACTCGGCAATGCCGGCGAACACGGTCAACACCA
TGCGGCCGGCCGGCGTGGTGGTGTCGGCCCACGGCTCTGCCAGGCTACGCAGGCCCGCGCCGGCCTCCTG
GATGCGCTCGGCAATGTCCAGTAGGTCGCGGGTGCTGCGGGCCAGGCGGTCTAGCCTGGTCACTGTCACA
ACGTCGCCAGGGCGTAGGTGGTCAAGCATCCTGGCCAGCTCCGGGCGGTCGCGCCTGGTGCCGGTGATCT
TCTCGGAAAACAGCTTGGTGCAGCCGGCCGCGTGCAGTTCGGCCCGTTGGTTGGTCAAGTCCTGGTCGTC
GGTGCTGACGCGGGCATAGCCCAGCAGGCCAGCGGCGGCGCTCTTGTTCATGGCGTAATGTCTCCGGTTC
TAGTCGCAAGTATTCTACTTTATGCGACTAAAACACGCGACAAGAAAACGCCAGGAAAAGGGCAGGGCGG
CAGCCTGTCGCGTAACTTAGGACTTGTGCGACATGTCGTTTTCAGAAGACGGCTGCACTGAACGTCAGAA
GCCGACTGCACTATAGCAGCGGAGGGGTTGGATCAAAGTACTTTAAAGTACTTTAAAGTACTTTAAAGTA
CTTTGATCCCGAGGGGAACCCTGTGGTTGGCATGCACATACAAATGGACGAACGGATAAACCTTTTCACG
CCCTTTTAAATATCCGATTATTCTAATAAACGCTCTTTTCTCTTAG
